Addgene plasmid #78944: PP74
Purpose: Supplemental Figure 3. Integration Site 1.
Depositing lab: Timothy Lu. Depositing organization: Massachusetts Institute of Technology. Publication: Synthetic biology and microbioreactor platforms for programmable production of biologics at the point-of-care. Perez-Pinera P, Han N, Cleto S, Cao J, Purcell O, Shah KA, Lee K, Ram R, Lu TK. Nat Commun. 2016 Jul 29;7:12211. doi: 10.1038/ncomms12211. PubMed 27470089.
Backbone
  Vector backbone: pPICZ A
  Vector type: Yeast Expression
  Selectable markers: Neomycin (select with G418)
Growth in bacteria
  Bacterial resistance: Kanamycin, 50 μg/mL
  Growth temperature: 37°C
  Growth strain: DH5alpha
  Copy number: Unknown
Gene/Insert
  Gene/Insert name: Integration Site 1
Terms and licenses: Academic/Nonprofit Terms; Industry Terms: Not Available to Industry
How to cite: PP74 was a gift from Timothy Lu (Addgene plasmid # 78944 ; http://n2t.net/addgene:78944 ; RRID:Addgene_78944)
