[The description below was written by a language model from this plasmid's Addgene catalogue record and pLannotate feature annotations shown in this document.]
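Description:
PP74 is a small (about 3.4 kb) yeast vector built on the pPICZ A backbone, which is designed for the methylotrophic yeast Pichia pastoris. It was deposited as the "Integration Site 1" construct from a study on programmable production of biologics in engineered yeast. It replicates in E. coli through a high-copy ColE1/pUC-type origin. A single dual-purpose selection cassette serves both hosts. In this cassette the S. cerevisiae TEF1 promoter and the synthetic bacterial EM7 promoter sit in tandem upstream of an aminoglycoside phosphotransferase gene (KanR, aph(3')-Ia), which is followed by the CYC1 terminator. This arrangement gives kanamycin resistance in bacteria and G418 resistance in yeast, matching the catalogue fields. It replaces the Zeocin marker normally found in pPICZ vectors. No yeast replication origin is annotated, so stable maintenance in yeast would be expected to depend on chromosomal integration.

The remaining annotated region contains a roughly 400 bp fragment of the Pichia pastoris TRP2 (anthranilate synthase) gene. Such a fragment could plausibly act as a homology arm directing integration to that locus, although the record does not say so explicitly. Next to it is a minimal FRT site, a target for FLP recombinase that is described as supporting excision rather than integration. Downstream lie a short fragment of the Pichia GAP promoter, several very short matches to an mVenus N-terminal fragment, and a small piece of the AOX1 terminator. These hits are all partial. They may reflect a truncated or divergent fluorescent-protein-related sequence rather than an intact expression cassette, and the record does not define what this segment encodes. The stated purpose refers only to a supplemental figure, so the precise design and use of the integration site cannot be determined beyond its apparent role as a genomic landing or integration element.
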