Features (pLannotate 1.2.2; 13 found; start..end, strand, type, name):
    414..661     +  terminator     CYC1 terminator: S. cerevisiae CYC1; transcription terminator for CYC1
    736..1324    -  rep_origin     ori: high-copy-number ColE1/pMB1/pBR322/pUC origin of replication
   1415..1448    -  protein_bind   FRT (minimal): supports FLP-mediated excision but not integration (Turan and Bode, 2011) FLP recombinase from the Saccharomyces cerevisiae 2μ plasmid
   1455..1855    +  CDS            PpTRP2 (fragment): anthranilate synthase from Pichia pastoris; Pichia pastoris TRP2; catalyzes the initial step of tryptophan biosynthesis
   1923..2051    +  promoter       GAP promoter (fragment): promoter for Pichia pastoris glyceraldehyde-3-phosphate dehydrogenase
   2056..2085    +  CDS            VN155(I152L) (fragment): improved N-terminal fragment of mVenus for use in bimolecular fluorescence complementation (BiFC) (Kodama and Hu, 2010)
   2175..2201    +  CDS            VN155(I152L) (fragment): improved N-terminal fragment of mVenus for use in bimolecular fluorescence complementation (BiFC) (Kodama and Hu, 2010)
   2265..2315    +  CDS            VN155(I152L) (fragment): improved N-terminal fragment of mVenus for use in bimolecular fluorescence complementation (BiFC) (Kodama and Hu, 2010)
   2385..2426    +  CDS            VN155(I152L) (fragment): improved N-terminal fragment of mVenus for use in bimolecular fluorescence complementation (BiFC) (Kodama and Hu, 2010)
   2432..2461    +  terminator     AOX1 terminator (fragment): Pichia pastoris AOX1; transcription terminator for AOX1
   2482..2889    +  promoter       TEF1 promoter: S. cerevisiae TEF1; promoter for EF-1α
   2896..2943    +  promoter       EM7 promoter: synthetic bacterial promoter&nbsp
   2968..409     +  CDS            KanR (across the origin): aminoglycoside phosphotransferase; aph(3')-Ia; confers resistance to kanamycin in bacteria or G418 (Geneticin®) in eukaryotes
>Addgene plasmid #78944 | PP74 | depositor full sequence | sequence record 147688 | PP74 sequence 3374 bps
TTGTAATTGTCCTTTTAACAGCGATCGCGTATTTCGTCTCGCTCAGGCGCAATCACGAATGAATAACGGT
TTGGTTGATGCGAGTGATTTTGATGACGAGCGTAATGGCTGGCCTGTTGAACAAGTCTGGAAAGAAATGC
ATAAACTTTTGCCATTCTCACCGGATTCAGTCGTCACTCATGGTGATTTCTCACTTGATAACCTTATTTT
TGACGAGGGGAAATTAATAGGTTGTATTGATGTTGGACGAGTCGGAATCGCAGACCGATACCAGGATCTT
GCCATCCTATGGAACTGCCTCGGTGAGTTTTCTCCTTCATTACAGAAACGGCTTTTTCAAAAATATGGTA
TTGATAATCCTGATATGAATAAATTGCAGTTTCATTTGATGCTCGATGAGTTTTTCTAACACATCATGTA
ATTAGTTATGTCACGCTTACATTCACGCCCTCCCCCCACATCCGCTCTAACCGAAAAGGAAGGAGTTAGA
CAACCTGAAGTCTAGGTCCCTATTTATTTTTTTATAGTTATGTTAGTATTAAGAACGTTATTTATATTTC
AAATTTTTCTTTTTTTTCTGTACAGACGCGTGTACGCATGTAACATTATACTGAAAACCTTGCTTGAGAA
GGTTTTGGGACGCTCGAAGGCTTTAATTTGCAAGCTGGAGACCAACATGTGAGCAAAAGGCCAGCAAAAG
GCCAGGAACCGTAAAAAGGCCGCGTTGCTGGCGTTTTTCCATAGGCTCCGCCCCCCTGACGAGCATCACA
AAAATCGACGCTCAAGTCAGAGGTGGCGAAACCCGACAGGACTATAAAGATACCAGGCGTTTCCCCCTGG
AAGCTCCCTCGTGCGCTCTCCTGTTCCGACCCTGCCGCTTACCGGATACCTGTCCGCCTTTCTCCCTTCG
GGAAGCGTGGCGCTTTCTCATAGCTCACGCTGTAGGTATCTCAGTTCGGTGTAGGTCGTTCGCTCCAAGC
TGGGCTGTGTGCACGAACCCCCCGTTCAGCCCGACCGCTGCGCCTTATCCGGTAACTATCGTCTTGAGTC
CAACCCGGTAAGACACGACTTATCGCCACTGGCAGCAGCCACTGGTAACAGGATTAGCAGAGCGAGGTAT
GTAGGCGGTGCTACAGAGTTCTTGAAGTGGTGGCCTAACTACGGCTACACTAGAAGAACAGTATTTGGTA
TCTGCGCTCTGCTGAAGCCAGTTACCTTCGGAAAAAGAGTTGGTAGCTCTTGATCCGGCAAACAAACCAC
CGCTGGTAGCGGTGGTTTTTTTGTTTGCAAGCAGCAGATTACGCGCAGAAAAAAAGGATCTCAAGAAGAT
CCTTTGATCTTTTCTACGGGGTCTGACGCTCAGTGGAACGAAAACTCACGTTAAGGGATTTTGGTCATGC
ATGAGATCAGATCTGAAGTTCCTATACTTTCTAGAGAATAGGAACTTCAAGCTTGTGGAACATTGAGACC
AAACAAGACTCGCTTCGATGCTTTCAGATCCATTTTCCCAGCAGGTACCGTCTCCGGTGCTCCGAAGGTA
AGAGCAATGCAACTCATAGGAGAATTGGAAGGAGAAAAGAGAGGTGTTTATGCGGGGGCCGTAGGACACT
GGTCGTACGATGGAAAATCGATGGACACATGTATTGCCTTAAGAACAATGGTCGTCAAGGACGGTGTCGC
TTACCTTCAAGCCGGAGGTGGAATTGTCTACGATTCTGACCCCTATGACGAGTACATCGAAACCATGAAC
AAAATGAGATCCAACAATAACACCATCTTGGAGGCTGAGAAAATCTGGACCGATAGGTTGGCCAGAGACG
AGAATCAAAGTGAATCCGAAGAAAACGATCAATGAACGGAGGACGTAAGTAGGAATTTATGTAATCATGC
CAATACATCTTTAGATTTCTTCCTCTTCTTTTTCATGAGATTATTGGAAACCACCAGAATCGAATATAAA
AGGCGAACACCTTTCCCAATTTTGGTTTCTCCTGACCCAAAGACTTTAAATTTAATTTATTTGTCCCTAT
TTCAATCAATTGAACAACTATTTCGGCTGGACGGCGACGTAAACGGCCACAAGTTTATGGCCGTGATGAC
CTGTGTCTTCGTGGTTTGTCTGGTCAACCACCGCGGTCTCAGTGGTGTACGGTACAAACCCAAAGCAGCA
CGACACGGCAACTACAAGACCCGCGCCGAGGGCATGTTCCCCAAAGCGATACCACTTGAAGCAGTGGTAC
TGCTTGTGGGTACACTCTGCGGGTGTGAAGTTCGAGGGCGACACCCTGGTGAACCGCATCGAGCTGAAGG
GCATCTTCCAACTCGCTTAATTGCGAGTTTTTATTTCGTTTATTTCAATTAAGGTAACTAAAAAACTCCT
TTTACACATGAAGCAGCACGACTTCTTCAAGTCCGCCATGCCCGAAAAACGCCTCTTCAGAGTACAGAAG
ATTAAGTGAGACCTTCGTTTGTGCGGATCCCCCACACACCATAGCTTCAAAATGTTTCTACTCCTTTTTT
ACTCTTCCAGATTTTCTCGGACTCCGCGCATCGCCGTACCACTTCAAAACACCCAAGCACAGCATACTAA
ATTTCCCCTCTTTCTTCCTCTAGGGTGTCGTTAATTACCCGTACTAAAGGTTTGGAAAAGAAAAAAGAGA
CCGCCTCGTTTCTTTTTCTTCGTCGAAAAAGGCAATAAAAATTTTTATCACGTTTCTTTTTCTTGAAAAT
TTTTTTTTTTGATTTTTTTCTCTTTCGATGACCTCCCATTGATATTTAAGTTAATAAACGGTCTTCAATT
TCTCAAGTTTCAGTTTCATTTTTCTTGTTCTATTACAACTTTTTTTACTTCTTGCTCATTAGAAAGAAAG
CATAGCAATCTAATCTAAGGGCGGTGTTGACAATTAATCATCGGCATAGTATATCGGCATAGTATAATAC
GACAAGGTGAGGAACTAAACCATGGTAATGAGCCATATTCAACGGGAAACGTCTTGCTCTAGGCCGCGAT
TAAATTCCAACATGGATGCTGATTTATATGGGTATAAATGGGCTCGCGATAATGTCGGGCAATCAGGTGC
GACAATCTATCGATTGTATGGGAAGCCCGATGCGCCAGAGTTGTTTCTGAAACATGGCAAAGGTAGCGTT
GCCAATGATGTTACAGATGAGATGGTCAGACTAAACTGGCTGACGGAATTTATGCCTCTTCCGACCATCA
AGCATTTTATCCGTACTCCTGATGATGCATGGTTACTCACCACTGCGATCCCCGGGAAAACAGCATTCCA
GGTATTAGAAGAATATCCTGATTCAGGTGAAAATATTGTTGATGCGCTGGCAGTGTTCCTGCGCCGGTTG
CATTCGATTCCTGT
