>Addgene plasmid #78944 | PP74 | addgene partial sequence | sequence record 153432 | pBR322ori-3 5'-tttgtttgcaagcagcagat-3'
TCTTTTCTACGGGGTCTGACGCTCAGTGGAACGAAAACTCACGTTAAGGGATTTTGGTCATGCATGAGAT
CAGATCTGAAGTTCCTATACTTTCTAGAGAATAGGAACTTCAAGCTTGTGGAACATTGAGACCAAACAAG
ACTCGCTTCGATGCTTTCAGATCCATTTTCCCAGCAGGTACCGTCTCCGGTGCTCCGAAGGTAAGAGCAA
TGCAACTCATAGGAGAATTGGAAGGAGAAAAGAGAGGTGTTTATGCGGGGGCCGTAGGACACTGGTCGTA
CGATGGAAAATCGATGGACACATGTATTGCCTTAAGAACAATGGTCGTCAAGGACGGTGTCGCTTACCTT
CAAGCCGGAGGTGGAATTGTCTACGATTCTGACCCCTATGACGAGTACATCGAAACCATGAACAAAATGA
GATCCAACAATAACACCATCTTGGAGGCTGAGAAAATCTGGACCGATAGGTTGGCCAGAGACGAGAATCA
AAGTGAATCCGAAGAAAACGATCAATGAACGGAGGACGTAAGTAGGAATTTATGTAATCATGCCAATACA
TCTTTAGATTTCTTCCTCTTCTTTTTCATGAGATTATTGGAAACCACCAGAATCGAATATAAAAGGCGAA
CACCTTTCCCAATTTTGGTTTCTCCTGACCCAAAGACTTTAAATTTAATTTATTTGTCCCTATTTCAATC
AATTGAACAACTATTTCGGCTGGACGGCGACGTAAACGGCCACAAGTTTATGGCCGTGATGACCTGTGTC
TTCGTGGTTTGTCTGGTCAACCACCGCGGTCTCAGTGGTGTACGGTACAAACCCAAAGCAGCACGACACG
GCAACTACAAGAC
