>Addgene plasmid #78944 | PP74 | addgene partial sequence | sequence record 153433 | GFPGenotRW 5'-AGTCGATGCCCTTCAGCTCGAT-3'
CGCAGAGTGTACCCACAAGCAGTACCACTGCTTCAAGTGGTATCGCTTTGGGGAACATGCCCTCGGCGCG
GGTCTTGTAGTTGCCGTGTCGTGCTGCTTTGGGTTTGTACCGTACACCACTGAGACCGCGGTGGTTGACC
AGACAAACCACGAAGACACAGGTCATCACGGCCATAAACTTGTGGCCGTTTACGTCGCCGTCCAGCCGAA
ATAGTTGTTCAATTGATTGAAATAGGGACAAATAAATTAAATTTAAAGTCTTTGGGTCAGGAGAAACCAA
AATTGGGAAAGGTGTTCGCCTTTTATATTCGATTCTGGTGGTTTCCAATAATCTCATGAAAAAGAAGAGG
AAGAAATCTAAAGATGTATTGGCATGATTACATAAATTCCTACTTACGTCCTCCGTTCATTGATCGTTTT
CTTCGGATTCACTTTGATTCTCGTCTCTGGCCAACCTATCGGTCCAGATTTTCTCAGCCTCCAAGATGGT
GTTATTGTTGGATCTCATTTTGTTCATGGTTTCGATGTACTCGTCATAGGGGTCAGAATCGTAGACAATT
CCACCTCCGGCTTGAAGGTAAGCGACACCGTCCTTGACGACCATTGTTCTTAAGGCAATACATGTGTCCA
TCGATTTTCCATCGTACGACCAGTGTCCTACGGCCCCCGCATAAACACCTCTCTTTTCTCCTTCCAATTC
TCCTATGAGTTGCATTGCTCTTACCTTCGGAGCACCGGAGACGGTACCTGCTGGGAAAATGGATCTGAAA
GCATCGAAGCGAGTCTTGTTTGGTCTCAATGTTCCACAAGCTTGAAGTTCCTATTCTCTAGAAAGTATAG
GAACTTCAGATCTGATCTCATGCATGACCAAAATC
